>Addgene plasmid #198336 | pGADT7-AP-1 σ1C | addgene full sequence | sequence record 387637 | Addgene NGS Result
TGCAGGTCGAGATCCGGGATCGAAGAAATGATGGTAAATGAAATAGGAAATCAAGGAGCATGAAGGCAAA
AGACAAATATAAGGGTCGAACGAAAAATAAAGTGAAAAGTGTTGATATGATGTATTTGGCTTTGCGGCGC
CGAAAAAACGAGTTTACGCAATTGCACAATCATGCTGACTCTGTGGCGGACCCGCGCTCTTGCCGGCCCG
GCGATAACGCTGGGCGTGAGGCTGTGCCCGGCGGAGTTTTTTGCGCCTGCATTTTCCAAGGTTTACCCTG
CGCTAAGGGGCGAGATTGGAGAAGCAATAAGAATGCCGGTTGGGGTTGCGATGATGACGACCACGACAAC
TGGTGTCATTATTTAAGTTGCCGAAAGAACCTGAGTGCATTTGCAACATGAGTATACTAGAAGAATGAGC
CAAGACTTGCGAGACGCGAGTTTGCCGGTGGTGCGAACAATAGAGCGACCATGACCTTGAAGGTGAGACG
CGCATAACCGCTAGAGTACTTTGAAGAGGAAACAGCAATAGGGTTGCTACCAGTATAAATAGACAGGTAC
ATACAACACTGGAAATGGTTGTCTGTTTGAGTACGCTTTCAATTCATTTGGGTGTGCACTTTATTATGTT
ACAATATGGAAGGGAACTTTACACTTCTCCTATGCACATATATTAATTAAAGTCCAATGCTAGTAGAGAA
GGGGGGTAACACCCCTCCGCGCTCTTTTCCGATTTTTTTCTAAACCGTGGAATATTTCGGATATCCTTTT
GTTGTTTCCGGGTGTACAATATGGACTTCCTCTTTTCTGGCAACCAAACCCATACATCGGGATTCCTATA
ATACCTTCGTTGGTCTCCCTAACATGTAGGTGGCGGAGGGGAGATATACAATAGAACAGATACCAGACAA
GACATAATGGGCTAAACAAGACTACACCAATTACACTGCCTCATTGATGGTGGTACATAACGAACTAATA
CTGTAGCCCTAGACTTGATAGCCATCATCATATCGAAGTTTCACTACCCTTTTTCCATTTGCCATCTATT
GAAGTAATAATAGGCGCATGCAACTTCTTTTCTTTTTTTTTCTTTTCTCTCTCCCCCGTTGTTGTCTCAC
CATATCCGCAATGACAAAAAAATGATGGAAGACACTAAAGGAAAAAATTAACGACAAAGACAGCACCAAC
AGATGTCGTTGTTCCAGAGCTGATGAGGGGTATCTCGAAGCACACGAAACTTTTTCCTTCCTTCATTCAC
GCACACTACTCTCTAATGAGCAACGGTATACGGCCTTCCTTCCAGTTACTTGAATTTGAAATAAAAAAAA
GTTTGCTGTCTTGCTATCAAGTATAAATAGACCTGCAATTATTAATCTTTTGTTTCCTCGTCATTGTTCT
CGTTCCCTTTCTTCCTTGTTTCTTTTTCTGCACAATATTTCAAGCTATACCAAGCATACAATCAACTCCA
AGCTTTGCAAAGATGGATAAAGCGGAATTAATTCCCGAGCCTCCAAAAAAGAAGAGAAAGGTCGAATTGG
GTACCGCCGCCAATTTTAATCAAAGTGGGAATATTGCTGATAGCTCATTGTCCTTCACTTTCACTAACAG
TAGCAACGGTCCGAACCTCATAACAACTCAAACAAATTCTCAAGCGCTTTCACAACCAATTGCCTCCTCT
AACGTTCATGATAACTTCATGAATAATGAAATCACGGCTAGTAAAATTGATGATGGTAATAATTCAAAAC
CACTGTCACCTGGTTGGACGGACCAAACTGCGTATAACGCGTTTGGAATCACTACAGGGATGTTTAATAC
CACTACAATGGATGATGTATATAACTATCTATTCGATGATGAAGATACCCCACCAAACCCAAAAAAAGAG
ATCTTTAATACGACTCACTATAGGGCGAGCGCCGCCATGGAGTACCCATACGACGTACCAGATTACGCTC
ATATGGCCATGGAGGCCAGTGAATTCATGATACATTTCATATTGCTCTTCAGTCGACAAGGGAAATTACG
GCTACAGAAATGGTACATCACTCTCCCTGATAAAGAGAGGAAGAAGATCACCCGGGAAATTGTTCAGATT
ATTCTCTCCCGTGGTCACAGGACAAGCAGTTTTGTTGACTGGAAGGAGCTAAAACTTGTTTATAAAAGGT
ATGCTAGTTTATATTTTTGCTGTGCAATAGAAAATCAGGACAATGAGCTCTTGACGCTAGAGATTGTGCA
TCGTTACGTGGAGCTGCTGGACAAATATTTTGGAAATGTCTGTGAGCTGGATATTATCTTTAATTTTGAA
AAGGCTTATTTCATCCTGGACGAGTTTATAATAGGTGGGGAAATTCAGGAAACATCCAAGAAAATTGCTG
TCAAAGCCATTGAAGACTCTGATATGTTACAGGAGGTCAGTACGGTTTGCCAAACCATGGGAGAAAGATG
ACTCGAGCTGCAGATGAATCGTAGATACTGAAAAACCCCGCAAGTTCACTTCAACTGTGCATCGTGCACC
ATCTCAATTTCTTTCATTTATACATCGTTTTGCCTTCTTTTATGTAACTATACTCCTCTAAGTTTCAATC
TTGGCCATGTAACCTCTGATCTATAGAATTTTTTAAATGACTAGAATTAATGCCCATCTTTTTTTTGGAC
CTAAATTCTTCATGAAAATATATTACGAGGGCTTATTCAGAAGCTTTGGACTTCTTCGCCAGAGGTTTGG
TCAAGTCTCCAATCAAGGTTGTCGGCTTGTCTACCTTGCCAGAAATTTACGAAAAGATGGAAAAGGGTCA
AATCGTTGGTAGATACGTTGTTGACACTTCTAAATAAGCGAATTTCTTATGATTTATGATTTTTATTATT
AAATAAGTTATAAAAAAAATAAGTGTATACAAATTTTAAAGTGACTCTTAGGTTTTAAAACGAAAATTCT
TATTCTTGAGTAACTCTTTCCTGTAGGTCAGGTTGCTTTCTCAGGTATAGCATGAGGTCGCTCTTATTGA
CCACACCTCTACCGGCCGGTCGAAATTCCCCTACCCTATGAACATATTCCATTTTGTAATTTCGTGTCGT
TTCTATTATGAATTTCATTTATAAAGTTTATGTACAAATATCATAAAAAAAGAGAATCTTTTTAAGCAAG
GATTTTCTTAACTTCTTCGGCGACAGCATCACCGACTTCGGTGGTACTGTTGGAACCACCTAAATCACCA
GTTCTGATACCTGCATCCAAAACCTTTTTAACTGCATCTTCAATGGCCTTACCTTCTTCAGGCAAGTTCA
ATGACAATTTCAACATCATTGCAGCAGACAAGATAGTGGCGATAGGGTTGACCTTATTCTTTGGCAAATC
TGGAGCAGAACCGTGGCATGGTTCGTACAAACCAAATGCGGTGTTCTTGTCTGGCAAAGAGGCCAAGGAC
GCAGATGGCAACAAACCCAAGGAACCTGGGATAACGGAGGCTTCATCGGAGATGATATCACCAAACATGT
TGCTGGTGATTATAATACCATTTAGGTGGGTTGGGTTCTTAACTAGGATCATGGCGGCAGAATCAATCAA
TTGATGTTGAACCTTCAATGTAGGAAATTCGTTCTTGATGGTTTCCTCCACAGTTTTTCTCCATAATCTT
GAAGAGGCCAAAACATTAGCTTTATCCAAGGACCAAATAGGCAATGGTGGCTCATGTTGTAGGGCCATGA
AAGCGGCCATTCTTGTGATTCTTTGCACTTCTGGAACGGTGTATTGTTCACTATCCCAAGCGACACCATC
ACCATCGTCTTCCTTTCTCTTACCAAAGTAAATACCTCCCACTAATTCTCTGACAACAACGAAGTCAGTA
CCTTTAGCAAATTGTGGCTTGATTGGAGATAAGTCTAAAAGAGAGTCGGATGCAAAGTTACATGGTCTTA
AGTTGGCGTACAATTGAAGTTCTTTACGGATTTTTAGTAAACCTTGTTCAGGTCTAACACTACCTGTACC
CCATTTAGGACCACCCACAGCACCTAACAAAACGGCATCAGCCTTCTTGGAGGCTTCCAGCGCCTCATCT
GGAAGTGGGACACCTGTAGCTTCGATAGCAGCACCACCAATTAAATGATTTTCGAAATCGAACTTGACAT
TGGAACGAACATCAGAAATAGCTTTAAGAACCTTAATGGCTTCGGCTGTGATTTCTTGACCAACGTGGTC
ACCTGGCAAAACGACGATCTTCTTAGGGGCAGACATTAGAATGGTATATCCTTGAAATATATATATATAT
TGCTGAAATGTAAAAGGTAAGAAAAGTTAGAAAGTAAGACGATTGCTAACCACCTATTGGAAAAAACAAT
AGGTCCTTAAATAATATTGTCAACTTCAAGTATTGTGATGCAAGCATTTAGTCATGAACGCTTCTCTATT
CTATATGAAAAGCCGGTTCCGGCGCTCTCACCTTTCCTTTTTCTCCCAATTTTTCAGTTGAAAAAGGTAT
ATGCGTCAGGCGACCTCTGAAATTAACAAAAAATTTCCAGTCATCGAATTTGATTCTGTGCGATAGCGCC
CCTGTGTGTTCTCGTTATGTTGAGGAAAAAAATAATGGTTGCTAAGAGATTCGAACTCTTGCATCTTACG
ATACCTGAGTATTCCCACAGTTGGGGGATCTCGACTCTAGCTAGAGGATCAATTCGTAATCATGTCATAG
CTGTTTCCTGTGTGAAATTGTTATCCGCTCACAATTCCACACAACATACGAGCCGGAAGCATAAAGTGTA
AAGCCTGGGGTGCCTAATGAGTGAGCTAACTCACATTAATTGCGTTGCGCTCACTGCCCGCTTTCCAGTC
GGGAAACCTGTCGTGCCAGCTGATAACTTCGTATAATGTATGCTATACGAAGTTATTAGGTCTGAAGAGG
AGTTTACGTCCAGCCAAGCTAGCTTGGCTGCAGGTCGAGCGGCCGCGATCCGGAACCCTTAATATAACTT
CGTATAATGTATGCTATACGAAGTTATCAGCTGCATTAATGAATCGGCCAACGCGCGGGGAGAGGCGGTT
TGCGTATTGGGCGCTCTTCCGCTTCCTCGCTCACTGACTCGCTGCGCTCGGTCGTTCGGCTGCGGCGAGC
GGTATCAGCTCACTCAAAGGCGGTAATACGGTTATCCACAGAATCAGGGGATAACGCAGGAAAGAACATG
TGAGCAAAAGGCCAGCAAAAGGCCAGGAACCGTAAAAAGGCCGCGTTGCTGGCGTTTTTCCATAGGCTCC
GCCCCCCTGACGAGCATCACAAAAATCGACGCTCAAGTCAGAGGTGGCGAAACCCGACAGGACTATAAAG
ATACCAGGCGTTTCCCCCTGGAAGCTCCCTCGTGCGCTCTCCTGTTCCGACCCTGCCGCTTACCGGATAC
CTGTCCGCCTTTCTCCCTTCGGGAAGCGTGGCGCTTTCTCATAGCTCACGCTGTAGGTATCTCAGTTCGG
TGTAGGTCGTTCGCTCCAAGCTGGGCTGTGTGCACGAACCCCCCGTTCAGCCCGACCGCTGCGCCTTATC
CGGTAACTATCGTCTTGAGTCCAACCCGGTAAGACACGACTTATCGCCACTGGCAGCAGCCACTGGTAAC
AGGATTAGCAGAGCGAGGTATGTAGGCGGTGCTACAGAGTTCTTGAAGTGGTGGCCTAACTACGGCTACA
CTAGAAGAACAGTATTTGGTATCTGCGCTCTGCTGAAGCCAGTTACCTTCGGAAAAAGAGTTGGTAGCTC
TTGATCCGGCAAACAAACCACCGCTGGTAGCGGTGGTTTTTTTGTTTGCAAGCAGCAGATTACGCGCAGA
AAAAAAGGATCTCAAGAAGATCCTTTGATCTTTTCTACGGGGTCTGACGCTCAGTGGAACGAAAACTCAC
GTTAAGGGATTTTGGTCATGAGATTATCAAAAAGGATCTTCACCTAGATCCTTTTAAATTAAAAATGAAG
TTTTAAATCAATCTAAAGTATATATGAGTAAACTTGGTCTGACAGTTACCAATGCTTAATCAGTGAGGCA
CCTATCTCAGCGATCTGTCTATTTCGTTCATCCATAGTTGCCTGACTCCCCGTCGTGTAGATAACTACGA
TACGGGAGGGCTTACCATCTGGCCCCAGTGCTGCAATGATACCGCGAGACCCACGCTCACCGGCTCCAGA
TTTATCAGCAATAAACCAGCCAGCCGGAAGGGCCGAGCGCAGAAGTGGTCCTGCAACTTTATCCGCCTCC
ATCCAGTCTATTAATTGTTGCCGGGAAGCTAGAGTAAGTAGTTCGCCAGTTAATAGTTTGCGCAACGTTG
TTGCCATTGCTACAGGCATCGTGGTGTCACGCTCGTCGTTTGGTATGGCTTCATTCAGCTCCGGTTCCCA
ACGATCAAGGCGAGTTACATGATCCCCCATGTTGTGCAAAAAAGCGGTTAGCTCCTTCGGTCCTCCGATC
GTTGTCAGAAGTAAGTTGGCCGCAGTGTTATCACTCATGGTTATGGCAGCACTGCATAATTCTCTTACTG
TCATGCCATCCGTAAGATGCTTTTCTGTGACTGGTGAGTACTCAACCAAGTCATTCTGAGAATAGTGTAT
GCGGCGACCGAGTTGCTCTTGCCCGGCGTCAATACGGGATAATACCGCGCCACATAGCAGAACTTTAAAA
GTGCTCATCATTGGAAAACGTTCTTCGGGGCGAAAACTCTCAAGGATCTTACCGCTGTTGAGATCCAGTT
CGATGTAACCCACTCGTGCACCCAACTGATCTTCAGCATCTTTTACTTTCACCAGCGTTTCTGGGTGAGC
AAAAACAGGAAGGCAAAATGCCGCAAAAAAGGGAATAAGGGCGACACGGAAATGTTGAATACTCATACTC
TTCCTTTTTCAATATTATTGAAGCATTTATCAGGGTTATTGTCTCATGAGCGGATACATATTTGAATGTA
TTTAGAAAAATAAACAAATAGGGGTTCCGCGCACATTTCCCCGAAAAGTGCCACCTGACGTCTAAGAAAC
CATTATTATCATGACATTAACCTATAAAAATAGGCGTATCACGAGGCCCTTTCGTCTCGCGCGTTTCGGT
GATGACGGTGAAAACCTCTGACACATGCAGCTCCCGGAGACGGTCACAGCTTGTCTGTAAGCGGATGCCG
GGAGCAGACAAGCCCGTCAGGGCGCGTCAGCGGGTGTTGGCGGGTGTCGGGGCTGGCTTAACTATGCGGC
ATCAGAGCAGATTGTACTGAGAGTGCACCATAACGCATTTAAGCATAAACACGCACTATGCCGTTCTTCT
CATGTATATATATATACAGGCAACACGCAGATATAGGTGCGACGTGAACAGTGAGCTGTATGTGCGCAGC
TCGCGTTGCATTTTCGGAAGCGCTCGTTTTCGGAAACGCTTTGAAGTTCCTATTCCGAAGTTCCTATTCT
CTAGCTAGAAAGTATAGGAACTTCAGAGCGCTTTTGAAAACCAAAAGCGCTCTGAAGACGCACTTTCAAA
AAACCAAAAACGCACCGGACTGTAACGAGCTACTAAAATATTGCGAATACCGCTTCCACAAACATTGCTC
AAAAGTATCTCTTTGCTATATATCTCTGTGCTATATCCCTATATAACCTACCCATCCACCTTTCGCTCCT
TGAACTTGCATCTAAACTCGACCTCTACATTTTTTATGTTTATCTCTAGTATTACTCTTTAGACAAAAAA
ATTGTAGTAAGAACTATTCATAGAGTGAATCGAAAACAATACGAAAATGTAAACATTTCCTATACGTAGT
ATATAGAGACAAAATAGAAGAAACCGTTCATAATTTTCTGACCAATGAAGAATCATCAACGCTATCACTT
TCTGTTCACAAAGTATGCGCAATCCACATCGGTATAGAATATAATCGGGGATGCCTTTATCTTGAAAAAA
TGCACCCGCAGCTTCGCTAGTAATCAGTAAACGCGGGAAGTGGAGTCAGGCTTTTTTTATGGAAGAGAAA
ATAGACACCAAAGTAGCCTTCTTCTAACCTTAACGGACCTACAGTGCAAAAAGTTATCAAGAGACTGCAT
TATAGAGCGCACAAAGGAGAAAAAAAGTAATCTAAGATGCTTTGTTAGAAAAATAGCGCTCTCGGGATGC
ATTTTTGTAGAACAAAAAAGAAGTATAGATTCTTTGTTGGTAAAATAGCGCTCTCGCGTTGCATTTCTGT
TCTGTAAAAATGCAGCTCAGATTCTTTGTTTGAAAAATTAGCGCTCTCGCGTTGCATTTTTGTTTTACAA
AAATGAAGCACAGATTCTTCGTTGGTAAAATAGCGCTTTCGCGTTGCATTTCTGTTCTGTAAAAATGCAG
CTCAGATTCTTTGTTTGAAAAATTAGCGCTCTCGCGTTGCATTTTTGTTCTACAAAATGAAGCACAGATG
CTTCGTTGCTTGCATGCC
Features (pLannotate 1.2.2; 25 found; start..end, strand, type, name):
     60..398     +  CDS            YO085_YEAST: Protein predicted: Swiss-Prot protein existence level 4. From Saccharomyces cerevisiae (strain ATCC 204508 / S288c) (Baker's yeast).
    763..1467    +  promoter       ADH1 promoter: S. cerevisiae ADH1; promoter for alcohol dehydrogenase 1
   1513..1532    +  CDS            SV40 NLS (fragment): nuclear localization signal of SV40 (simian virus 40) large T antigen
   1549..1890    +  CDS            GAL4 activation domain: activation domain of the GAL4 transcriptional activator; Saccharomyces cerevisiae GAL4 (truncated)
   1896..1914    +  promoter       T7 promoter: promoter for bacteriophage T7 RNA polymerase
   1933..1959    +  CDS            HA: HA (human influenza hemagglutinin) epitope tag
   1987..2448    +  CDS            AP1S3: AP1S3_HUMAN - Experimental evidence at protein level: Swiss-Prot protein existence level 1. Subunit of clathrin-associated adaptor protein complex 1 that plays a role in protein sorting in the late-Golgi/trans-Golgi network (TGN) and/or endosomes. The AP complexes mediate both the recruitment of clathrin to membranes and the recognition of sorting signals within the cytosolic tails of transmembrane cargo molecules. Involved in TLR3 trafficking (PubMed:24791904). From Homo sapiens (Human).
   2700..2834    +  CDS            ADH1 (fragment): ADH1_YEAST - Also known as ADC1. Experimental evidence at protein level: Swiss-Prot protein existence level 1. This isozyme preferentially catalyzes the conversion of primary unbranched alcohols to their corresponding aldehydes. Also shows activity toward secondary alcohols. From Saccharomyces cerevisiae (strain ATCC 204508 / S288c) (Baker's yeast).
   2838..3025    +  terminator     ADH1 terminator: S. cerevisiae ADH1; transcription terminator for the S. cerevisiae alcohol dehydrogenase 1 (ADH1) gene
   3142..4236    -  CDS            LEU2: 3-isopropylmalate dehydrogenase, required for leucine biosynthesis; S. cerevisiae LEU2; yeast auxotrophic marker
   4237..4642    -  promoter       LEU2 promoter: S. cerevisiae LEU2
   4708..4724    -  protein_bind   lac operator: The lac repressor binds to the lac operator to inhibit transcription in E. coli. This inhibition can be relieved by adding lactose or isopropyl-β-D-thiogalactopyranoside (IPTG). lac repressor encoded by lacI
   4732..4762    -  promoter       lac promoter: promoter for the E. coli lac operon
   4777..4798    -  protein_bind   CAP binding site: CAP binding activates transcription in the presence of cAMP. E. coli catabolite activator protein
   4811..4852    -  CDS            lacI (fragment): lac repressor; lacI; The lac repressor binds to the lac operator to inhibit transcription in E. coli. This inhibition can be relieved by adding lactose or isopropyl-β-D-thiogalactopyranoside (IPTG).
   4853..4886    -  protein_bind   loxP: Cre-mediated recombination occurs in the 8-bp core sequence (GCATACAT). Cre recombinase
   4964..4997    -  protein_bind   loxP: Cre-mediated recombination occurs in the 8-bp core sequence (GCATACAT). Cre recombinase
   4998..5054    -  CDS            lacI (fragment): lac repressor; lacI; The lac repressor binds to the lac operator to inhibit transcription in E. coli. This inhibition can be relieved by adding lactose or isopropyl-β-D-thiogalactopyranoside (IPTG).
   5237..5825    -  rep_origin     ori: high-copy-number ColE1/pMB1/pBR322/pUC origin of replication
   5996..6856    -  CDS            AmpR: β-lactamase; bla; confers resistance to ampicillin, carbenicillin, and related antibiotics
   6857..6961    -  promoter       AmpR promoter: bla
   7056..7091    +  CDS            rop (fragment): Rop protein, which maintains plasmids at low copy number; rop
   7193..7242    +  misc_feature   bom (fragment): basis of mobility region from pBR322
   7243..8407    +  rep_origin     2μ ori: yeast 2μ plasmid origin of replication
   8408..10      -  misc_feature   MCS (fragment) (across the origin): pUC18/19 multiple cloning site
