[The description below was written by a language model from this plasmid's Addgene catalogue record and pLannotate feature annotations shown in this document.]
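Description:
pGADT7-AP-1 σ1C is a yeast two-hybrid "prey" plasmid built on the pGADT7 backbone, a yeast–E. coli shuttle vector. It replicates in bacteria from a high-copy ColE1/pUC-type origin under ampicillin selection (AmpR), and in Saccharomyces cerevisiae as an episome from the 2μ origin, with the LEU2 auxotrophic marker, driven by its own promoter, allowing selection in leucine-deficient medium. The total size is about 8.4 kb.

The expression cassette is driven by the constitutive yeast ADH1 promoter and closed by the ADH1 terminator. It encodes, in order, an SV40 large T antigen nuclear localization signal, the GAL4 transcriptional activation domain, an HA epitope tag and the human AP-1 σ1C coding sequence (annotated as AP1S3, the small sigma subunit of the clathrin-associated AP-1 adaptor complex), cloned between EcoRI and XhoI sites that remain intact. The record notes an S148C substitution in the insert. A T7 promoter lies between the activation domain and the HA tag, a standard pGADT7 feature that permits in vitro transcription and translation of the HA-tagged insert without the GAL4 portion. The remaining annotations (lac promoter/operator and lacI fragments, two loxP sites, rop and bom fragments) look like backbone remnants rather than working parts of the design.

In a two-hybrid assay, the nuclear-targeted AD–σ1C fusion is co-expressed with a GAL4 DNA-binding-domain fusion carried on a partner plasmid; interaction between the two proteins reconstitutes a transcriptional activator and turns on reporter genes. The HA tag allows immunodetection of the fusion. The associated study concerned the chaperone AAGAB and stabilization of adaptor protein complex subunits, so this construct fits testing of σ1C binding interactions.
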