Addgene plasmid #198336: pGADT7-AP-1 σ1C
Purpose: Expression of GAL4 transcriptional activation domain (AD)-AP-1 σ1C fusion protein in yeast (yeast two-hybrid assays)
Depositing lab: Juan Bonifacino. Depositing organization: National Institute of Child Health and Human Development (NICHD). Publication: The adaptor protein chaperone AAGAB stabilizes AP-4 complex subunits. Mattera R, De Pace R, Bonifacino JS. Mol Biol Cell. 2022 Oct 1;33(12):ar109. doi: 10.1091/mbc.E22-05-0177. Epub 2022 Aug 17. PubMed 35976721.
Backbone
  Vector backbone: pGADT7
  Backbone size w/o insert (bp): 7987
  Total vector size (bp): 8418
  Vector type: Yeast Expression
  Selectable markers: LEU2
Growth in bacteria
  Bacterial resistance: Ampicillin, 100 μg/mL
  Growth temperature: 37°C
  Growth strain: DH5alpha
  Copy number: Unknown
Gene/Insert
  Gene/Insert name: AP-1 σ1C
  Species: H. sapiens (human)
  Insert size (bp): 465
  Mutation: S148C substitution
  Promoter: ADH1
  Tag / fusion protein: GAL4 transcriptional activation domain (AD) fragment (N terminal on backbone); HA tag (N terminal on backbone)
  Cloning method: Restriction Enzyme; 5′ cloning site EcoRI (not destroyed); 3′ cloning site XhoI (not destroyed)
  Sequencing primers: 5′ GAL4 transcriptional activation domain forward; 3′ GAL4 transcriptional activation domain reverse
Terms and licenses: Academic/Nonprofit Terms; Industry Terms: Not Available to Industry
How to cite: pGADT7-AP-1 σ1C was a gift from Juan Bonifacino (Addgene plasmid # 198336 ; http://n2t.net/addgene:198336 ; RRID:Addgene_198336)
