>Addgene plasmid #198336 | pGADT7-AP-1 σ1C | depositor partial sequence | sequence record 384276 | Full insert sequence and in frame cloning confirmed by sequencing
CTATTCGATGATGAAGATACCCCACCAAACCCAAAAAAAGAGATCTTTAATACGACTCACTATAGGGCGA
GCGCCGCCATGGAGTACCCATACGACGTACCAGATTACGCTCATATGGCCATGGAGGCCAGTGAATTCAT
GATACATTTCATATTGCTCTTCAGTCGACAAGGGAAATTACGGCTACAGAAATGGTACATCACTCTCCCT
GATAAAGAGAGGAAGAAGATCACCCGGGAAATTGTTCAGATTATTCTCTCCCGTGGTCACAGGACAAGCA
GTTTTGTTGACTGGAAGGAGCTAAAACTTGTTTATAAAAGGTATGCTAGTTTATATTTTTGCTGTGCAAT
AGAAAATCAGGACAATGAGCTCTTGACGCTAGAGATTGTGCATCGTTACGTGGAGCTGCTGGACAAATAT
TTTGGAAATGTCTGTGAGCTGGATATTATCTTTAATTTTGAAAAGGCTTATTTCATCCTGGACGAGTTTA
TAATAGGTGGGGAAATTCAGGAAACATCCAAGAAAATTGCTGTCAAAGCCATTGAAGACTCTGATATGTT
ACAGGAGGTCAGTACGGTTTGCCAAACCATGGGAGAAAGATGACTCGAGCTGCAGATGAATCGTAGATAC
TGAAAAACCCCGCAAGTTCACTTC
